Addgene plasmid #20254: mycUBB+1
Depositing lab: Nico Dantuma. Depositing organization: Karolinska Institute, Dr. Nico Dantuma Lab (Inactive). Publication: Minimal length requirement for proteasomal degradation of ubiquitin-dependent substrates. Verhoef LG, Heinen C, Selivanova A, Halff EF, Salomons FA, Dantuma NP. FASEB J. 2009 Jan . 23(1):123-33. 10.1096/fj.08-115055 PubMed 18796559.
Backbone
  Vector backbone: pCMV-Myc
  Backbone size w/o insert (bp): 3300
  Vector type: Mammalian Expression
Growth in bacteria
  Bacterial resistance: Ampicillin, 100 μg/mL
  Growth temperature: 37°C
  Growth strain: DH5alpha
  Copy number: High Copy
Gene/Insert
  Gene/Insert name: Ubiquitin B +1 transcript (alt name: Ubb+1)
  Species: H. sapiens (human)
  Insert size (bp): 4063
  Entrez Gene: UBB (a.k.a. HEL-S-50)
  Tag / fusion protein: myc (N terminal on backbone)
  Cloning method: Restriction Enzyme
  Sequencing primers: 5′ n/a
Terms and licenses: Academic/Nonprofit Terms; Industry Terms: Not Available to Industry
How to cite: mycUBB+1 was a gift from Nico Dantuma (Addgene plasmid # 20254 ; http://n2t.net/addgene:20254 ; RRID:Addgene_20254)
