[The description below was written by a language model from this plasmid's Addgene catalogue record and pLannotate feature annotations shown in this document.]
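Description:
mycUBB+1 is a mammalian expression plasmid built on the pCMV-Myc backbone that encodes the human ubiquitin B +1 transcript (UBB+1, from the UBB gene) with an N-terminal myc epitope tag supplied by the vector. It is propagated in E. coli from a high-copy ColE1/pUC-type origin and selected with ampicillin through the β-lactamase gene and its own promoter. No mammalian selection marker is annotated, which suits transient transfection. The backbone also carries non-functional remnants of older cloning vectors, including fragments of lacZα, lacI, rop and the bom region, along with a lac promoter and operator.

The expression cassette consists of the human CMV immediate-early enhancer and promoter, followed by a modified SV40 intron with splice donor and acceptor sites, the coding region, and an SV40 polyadenylation signal. The annotation tool did not call the myc tag itself. It recognised the insert as a ubiquitin coding sequence followed almost immediately by a short second ubiquitin-like fragment. This fits UBB+1, a frameshifted product of the polyubiquitin B transcript in which a ubiquitin moiety carries an aberrant C-terminal extension, although the record does not describe that structure explicitly. The catalogue lists an insert size of 4063 bp, which is the length of the whole sequenced plasmid. The annotated coding region spans only a few hundred base pairs, so the insert figure appears to be the total construct size.

The associated publication concerns the minimal length requirement for proteasomal degradation of ubiquitin-dependent substrates. The plasmid therefore most likely serves to express epitope-tagged UBB+1 in mammalian cells, where its stability and handling by the ubiquitin–proteasome system can be followed with anti-myc detection.
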