Features (pLannotate 1.2.2; 17 found; start..end, strand, type, name):
      8..28      -  misc_feature   MCS (fragment): pUC18/19 multiple cloning site
     27..330     +  enhancer       CMV enhancer: human cytomegalovirus immediate early enhancer
    331..534     +  promoter       CMV promoter: human cytomegalovirus (CMV) immediate early promoter
    672..768     +  intron         SV40 intron: modified SV40 intron with splice donor and acceptor sites
    931..1119    +  CDS            UBIQ_LUMTE: Experimental evidence at protein level: Swiss-Prot protein existence level 1. Ubiquitin exists either covalently attached to another protein, or free (unanchored). When covalently bound, it is conjugated to target proteins via an isopeptide bond either as a monomer (monoubiquitin), a polymer linked via different Lys residues of the ubiquitin (polyubiquitin chains) or a linear polymer linked via the initiator Met of the ubiquitin (linear polyubiquitin chains). Polyubiquitin chains, when attached to a target protein, have different functions depending on the Lys residue of the ubiquitin that is
   1124..1189    +  CDS            UBIQ_ENCCU (fragment): Experimental evidence at protein level: Swiss-Prot protein existence level 1. Ubiquitin exists either covalently attached to another protein, or free (unanchored). When covalently bound, it is conjugated to target proteins via an isopeptide bond either as a monomer (monoubiquitin), a polymer linked via different Lys residues of the ubiquitin (polyubiquitin chains) or a linear polymer linked via the initiator Met of the ubiquitin (linear polyubiquitin chains). Polyubiquitin chains, when attached to a target protein, have different functions depending on the Lys residue of the ubiquitin that is
   1202..1336    -  polyA_signal   SV40 poly(A) signal: SV40 polyadenylation signal
   1471..1487    -  protein_bind   lac operator: The lac repressor binds to the lac operator to inhibit transcription in E. coli. This inhibition can be relieved by adding lactose or isopropyl-β-D-thiogalactopyranoside (IPTG). lac repressor encoded by lacI
   1495..1525    -  promoter       lac promoter: promoter for the E. coli lac operon
   1540..1561    -  protein_bind   CAP binding site: CAP binding activates transcription in the presence of cAMP. E. coli catabolite activator protein
   1574..1666    -  CDS            lacI (fragment): lac repressor; lacI; The lac repressor binds to the lac operator to inhibit transcription in E. coli. This inhibition can be relieved by adding lactose or isopropyl-β-D-thiogalactopyranoside (IPTG).
   1849..2437    -  rep_origin     ori: high-copy-number ColE1/pMB1/pBR322/pUC origin of replication
   2608..3468    -  CDS            AmpR: β-lactamase; bla; confers resistance to ampicillin, carbenicillin, and related antibiotics
   3469..3573    -  promoter       AmpR promoter: bla
   3668..3703    +  CDS            rop (fragment): Rop protein, which maintains plasmids at low copy number; rop
   3805..3904    +  misc_feature   bom (fragment): basis of mobility region from pBR322
   3910..2       -  CDS            lacZα (fragment) (across the origin): LacZα fragment of β-galactosidase; lacZ fragment
>Addgene plasmid #20254 | mycUBB+1 | depositor full sequence | sequence record 9536 | Author sequence
GAGTTCGAGCTTGCATGCCTGCAGGTCGTTACATAACTTACGGTAAATGGCCCGCCTGGCTGACCGCCCA
ACGACCCCCGCCCATTGACGTCAATAATGACGTATGTTCCCATAGTAACGCCAATAGGGACTTTCCATTG
ACGTCAATGGGTGGAGTATTTACGGTAAACTGCCCACTTGGCAGTACATCAAGTGTATCATATGCCAAGT
ACGCCCCCTATTGACGTCAATGACGGTAAATGGCCCGCCTGGCATTATGCCCAGTACATGACCTTATGGG
ACTTTCCTACTTGGCAGTACATCTACGTATTAGTCATCGCTATTACCATGGTGATGCGGTTTTGGCAGTA
CATCAATGGGCGTGGATAGCGGTTTGACTCACGGGGATTTCCAAGTCTCCACCCCATTGACGTCAATGGG
AGTTTGTTTTGGCACCAAAATCAACGGGACTTTCCAAAATGTCGTAACAACTCCGCCCCATTGACGCAAA
TGGGCGGTAGGCGTGTACGGTGGGAGGTCTATATAAGCAGAGCTCGTTTAGTGAACCGTCAGATCGCCTG
GAGACGCCATCCACGCTGTTTTGACCTCCATAGAAGACACCGGGACCGATCCAGCCTCCGGACTCTAGAG
GATCCGGTACTAGAGGAACTGAAAAACCAGAAAGTTAACTGGTAAGTTTAGTCTTTTTGTCTTTTATTTC
AGGTCCCGGATCCGGTGGTGGTGCAAATCAAAGAACTGCTCCTCAGTGGATGTTGCCTTTACTTCTAGGC
CTGTACGGAAGTGTTACTTCTGCTCTAAAAGCTGCGGAATTGTACCCGCGGGCCCACCATGGCATCAATG
CAGAAGCTGATCTCAGAGGAGGACCTGCTTATGGCCATGGAGGCCCGAATTCCCGCCATGCAGATCTTCG
TGAAAACCCTTACCGGCAAGACCATCACCCTTGAGGTGGAGCCCAGTGACACCATCGAAAATGTGAAGGC
CAAGATCCAGGATAAGGAAGGCATTCCCCCCGACCAGCAGAGGCTCATCTTTGCAGGCAAGCAGCTGGAA
GATGGCCGTACTCTTTCTGACTACAACATCCAGAAGGAGTCGACCCTGCACCTGGTCCTGCGTCTGAGAG
GGTATGCTAGCCTTCGTGAAGACCCTGACCGGCAAGACCATCACCCTGGAAGTGGAGCCCAGTGACTCGA
GCGGCCGCGGGGATCCAGACATGATAAGATACATTGATGAGTTTGGACAAACCACAACTAGAATGCAGTG
AAAAAAATGCTTTATTTGTGAAATTTGTGATGCTATTGCTTTATTTGTAACCATTATAAGCTGCAATAAA
CAAGTTAACAACAACAATTGCATTCATTTTATGTTTCAGGTTCAGGGGGAGGTGTGGGAGGTTTTTTCGG
ATCCTCTAGAGTCGATCTGCAGGCATGCTAGCTTGGCGTAATCATGGTCATAGCTGTTTCCTGTGTGAAA
TTGTTATCCGCTCACAATTCCACACAACATACGAGCCGGAAGCATAAAGTGTAAAGCCTGGGGTGCCTAA
TGAGTGAGCTAACTCACATTAATTGCGTTGCGCTCACTGCCCGCTTTCCAGTCGGGAAACCTGTCGTGCC
AGCTGCATTAATGAATCGGCCAACGCGCGGGGAGAGGCGGTTTGCGTATTGGGCGCTCTTCCGCTTCCTC
GCTCACTGACTCGCTGCGCTCGGTCGTTCGGCTGCGGCGAGCGGTATCAGCTCACTCAAAGGCGGTAATA
CGGTTATCCACAGAATCAGGGGATAACGCAGGAAAGAACATGTGAGCAAAAGGCCAGCAAAAGGCCAGGA
ACCGTAAAAAGGCCGCGTTGCTGGCGTTTTTCCATAGGCTCCGCCCCCCTGACGAGCATCACAAAAATCG
ACGCTCAAGTCAGAGGTGGCGAAACCCGACAGGACTATAAAGATACCAGGCGTTTCCCCCTGGAAGCTCC
CTCGTGCGCTCTCCTGTTCCGACCCTGCCGCTTACCGGATACCTGTCCGCCTTTCTCCCTTCGGGAAGCG
TGGCGCTTTCTCATAGCTCACGCTGTAGGTATCTCAGTTCGGTGTAGGTCGTTCGCTCCAAGCTGGGCTG
TGTGCACGAACCCCCCGTTCAGCCCGACCGCTGCGCCTTATCCGGTAACTATCGTCTTGAGTCCAACCCG
GTAAGACACGACTTATCGCCACTGGCAGCAGCCACTGGTAACAGGATTAGCAGAGCGAGGTATGTAGGCG
GTGCTACAGAGTTCTTGAAGTGGTGGCCTAACTACGGCTACACTAGAAGGACAGTATTTGGTATCTGCGC
TCTGCTGAAGCCAGTTACCTTCGGAAAAAGAGTTGGTAGCTCTTGATCCGGCAAACAAACCACCGCTGGT
AGCGGTGGTTTTTTTGTTTGCAAGCAGCAGATTACGCGCAGAAAAAAAGGATCTCAAGAAGATCCTTTGA
TCTTTTCTACGGGGTCTGACGCTCAGTGGAACGAAAACTCACGTTAAGGGATTTTGGTCATGAGATTATC
AAAAAGGATCTTCACCTAGATCCTTTTAAATTAAAAATGAAGTTTTAAATCAATCTAAAGTATATATGAG
TAAACTTGGTCTGACAGTTACCAATGCTTAATCAGTGAGGCACCTATCTCAGCGATCTGTCTATTTCGTT
CATCCATAGTTGCCTGACTCCCCGTCGTGTAGATAACTACGATACGGGAGGGCTTACCATCTGGCCCCAG
TGCTGCAATGATACCGCGAGACCCACGCTCACCGGCTCCAGATTTATCAGCAATAAACCAGCCAGCCGGA
AGGGCCGAGCGCAGAAGTGGTCCTGCAACTTTATCCGCCTCCATCCAGTCTATTAATTGTTGCCGGGAAG
CTAGAGTAAGTAGTTCGCCAGTTAATAGTTTGCGCAACGTTGTTGCCATTGCTACAGGCATCGTGGTGTC
ACGCTCGTCGTTTGGTATGGCTTCATTCAGCTCCGGTTCCCAACGATCAAGGCGAGTTACATGATCCCCC
ATGTTGTGCAAAAAAGCGGTTAGCTCCTTCGGTCCTCCGATCGTTGTCAGAAGTAAGTTGGCCGCAGTGT
TATCACTCATGGTTATGGCAGCACTGCATAATTCTCTTACTGTCATGCCATCCGTAAGATGCTTTTCTGT
GACTGGTGAGTACTCAACCAAGTCATTCTGAGAATAGTGTATGCGGCGACCGAGTTGCTCTTGCCCGGCG
TCAATACGGGATAATACCGCGCCACATAGCAGAACTTTAAAAGTGCTCATCATTGGAAAACGTTCTTCGG
GGCGAAAACTCTCAAGGATCTTACCGCTGTTGAGATCCAGTTCGATGTAACCCACTCGTGCACCCAACTG
ATCTTCAGCATCTTTTACTTTCACCAGCGTTTCTGGGTGAGCAAAAACAGGAAGGCAAAATGCCGCAAAA
AAGGGAATAAGGGCGACACGGAAATGTTGAATACTCATACTCTTCCTTTTTCAATATTATTGAAGCATTT
ATCAGGGTTATTGTCTCATGAGCGGATACATATTTGAATGTATTTAGAAAAATAAACAAATAGGGGTTCC
GCGCACATTTCCCCGAAAAGTGCCACCTGACGTCTAAGAAACCATTATTATCATGACATTAACCTATAAA
AATAGGCGTATCACGAGGCCCTTTCGTCTCGCGCGTTTCGGTGATGACGGTGAAAACCTCTGACACATGC
AGCTCCCGGAGACGGTCACAGCTTGTCTGTAAGCGGATGCCGGGAGCAGACAAGCCCGTCAGGGCGCGTC
AGCGGGTGTTGGCGGGTGTCGGGGCTGGCTTAACTATGCGGCATCAGAGCAGATTGTACTGAGAGTGCAC
CATATGCGGTGTGAAATACCGCACAGATGCGTAAGGAGAAAATACCGCATCAGGCGCCATTCGCCATTCA
GGCTGCGCAACTGTTGGGAAGGGCGATCGGTGCGGGCCTCTTCGCTATTACGCCAGCTGGCGAAAGGGGG
ATGTGCTGCAAGGCGATTAAGTTGGGTAACGCCAGGGTTTTCCCAGTCACGACGTTGTAAAACGACGGCC
AGT
