>Addgene plasmid #20254 | mycUBB+1 | addgene partial sequence | sequence record 26646 | 20254 with EBV-rev
CGCGGCCGCTCGAGTCACTGGGCTCCACTTCCAGGGTGATGGTCTTGCCGGTCAGGGTCTTCACGAAGGC
TAGCATACCCTCTCAGACGCAGGACCAGGTGCAGGGTCGACTCCTTCTGGATGTTGTAGTCAGAAAGAGT
ACGGCCATCTTCCAGCTGCTTGCCTGCAAAGATGAGCCTCTGCTGGTCGGGGGGAATGCCTTCCTTATCC
TGGATCTTGGCCTTCACATTTTCGATGGTGTCACTGGGCTCCACCTCAAGGGTGATGGTCTTGCCGGTAA
GGGTTTTCACGAAGATCTGCATGGCGGGAATTCGGGCCTCCATGGCCATAAGCAGGTCCTCCTCTGAGAT
CAGCTTCTGCATTGATGCCATGGTGGGCCCGCGGGTACAATTCCGCAGCTTTTAGAGCAGAAGTAACACT
TCCGTACAGGCCTAGAAGTAAAGGCAACATCCACTGAGGAGCAGTTCTTTGATTTGCACCACCACCGGAT
CCGGGACCTGAAATAAAAGACAAAAAGACTAAACTTACCAGTTAACTTTCTGGTTTTTCAGTTCCTCTAG
TACCGGATCCTCTAGAGTCCGGAGGCTGGATCGGTCCCGGTGTCTTCTATGGAGGTCAAAACAGCGTGGA
TGGCGTCTCCAGGCGATCTGACGGTTCACTAAACGAGCTCTGCTTATATAGACCTCCCACCGTACACGCC
TACCGCCCATTTGCNNCAATGGGGCGGANTTGTTACNANATTTTGGAAAGT
